>Addgene plasmid #20220 | Vh-HA-FKBP | addgene partial sequence | sequence record 26074 | 20220 with BGH-rev
CTCTAGACTCGAGCGGCCGCCACTGTGCTGGATATCTGCAGAATTCCACCACACTGGACTAGTGGATCCG
AGCTCGGTACCTCTAGTTTCCAGTTTTAGAAGCTCCACATCGAAGACGAGAGTGGCATGTGGTGGGATGA
TGCCTGGGTGCCCAGTTGCACCATAGGCATAATCTGGAGATATAGTCAGTTTGGCTCTCTGACCCACACT
CATCTGGGCAACCCCTTCTTCCCAGCCTCGGATCACCTCCTGCTTGCCTAGCATAAACTTAAAGGGCTTG
TTTCTGTCCCGGGAGGAATCAAATTTCTTTCCATCTTCAAGCATCCCGGTGTAGTGCACCACGCAGGTCT
GGCCGCGCTTGGGGAAGGTGCGCCCGTCTCCTGGGGAGATGGTTTCCACCTGCACTCCTGCGTAGTCTGG
TACGTCGTACGGATATCTAGACTCGAGGTCGACCTGCAGTTGGACCTGGGAGTGCGCGCCTGTGGAGAGA
AAGGCAAAGTGGATGTCATTGTCACCCATATATATGTCCAGACCTCAAGCCTGCTACTGTTAACCCCTTA
CCTGTAGCTGTTGCTACCAAGAAGAGGATGATACAGCTCCATCCCATGGTGGCCACGTCGTATTAATTTC
CACGTGCCAGTAAGCAGTGGGTTCTCTAGTTAGCCAGAAAGCTCTGCTTATATAGACCTCCCACCGTACA
CGCCTACCGCCCATTTGCGTCAATGGGGCGGAGTTGTTACGACATTTTGGAAAGTCCCGTTGATTGG
