[The description below was written by a language model from this plasmid's Addgene catalogue record.]
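Description:
Vh-HA-FKBP is a mammalian expression plasmid built on the pcDNA3.1(+) backbone (about 5.4 kb without insert). It is maintained in E. coli as a high-copy plasmid under ampicillin selection, and it carries a neomycin resistance marker that allows G418 selection of transfected mammalian cells. No feature table is provided. However, the CMV-forward and BGH-reverse sequencing primers fit the standard pcDNA3.1 arrangement, in which the insert sits between the CMV immediate-early promoter and the bovine growth hormone polyadenylation signal.

The 552 bp insert, cloned between NdeI and KpnI sites that are both retained, encodes a three-part fusion. A murine immunoglobulin VH chain signal peptide sits at the N terminus, followed by an HA epitope tag and a single copy of human FKBP (FKBP1A, also known as FKBP12, the FK506-binding protein). The signal peptide should direct the nascent protein into the secretory pathway, and the HA tag allows detection with anti-HA antibodies. FKBP is a widely used ligand-binding module in chemically induced dimerization systems, where a bifunctional small molecule bridges it to a second ligand-binding domain fused to a partner protein.

The associated publication concerns conditional glycosylation in eukaryotic cells using a biocompatible chemical inducer of dimerization. This suggests the construct supplies a secretory-pathway FKBP component, or a control for one, in that system. The record does not state its exact role, the partner construct or the dimerizer compound.
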