Addgene plasmid #20220: Vh-HA-FKBP
Depositing lab: Carolyn Bertozzi. Depositing organization: University of California, Berkeley. Publication: Conditional glycosylation in eukaryotic cells using a biocompatible chemical inducer of dimerization. Czlapinski JL, Schelle MW, Miller LW, Laughlin ST, Kohler JJ, Cornish VW, Bertozzi CR. J Am Chem Soc. 2008 Oct 8. 130(40):13186-7. 10.1021/ja8037728 PubMed 18788807.
Backbone
  Vector backbone: pcDNA3.1(+)
  Backbone manufacturer: Invitrogen
  Backbone size w/o insert (bp): 5400
  Vector type: Mammalian Expression
  Selectable markers: Neomycin (select with G418)
Growth in bacteria
  Bacterial resistance: Ampicillin, 100 μg/mL
  Growth temperature: 37°C
  Growth strain: DH5alpha
  Copy number: High Copy
Gene/Insert
  Gene/Insert name: FKBP (alt name: FK506 binding protein)
  Species: H. sapiens (human)
  Insert size (bp): 552
  Entrez Gene: FKBP1A (a.k.a. FKBP-12, FKBP-1A, FKBP1, FKBP12, PKC12, PKCI2, PPIASE)
  Tag / fusion protein: Vh (N terminal on insert); HA (N terminal on insert)
  Cloning method: Restriction Enzyme; 5′ cloning site NdeI (not destroyed); 3′ cloning site KpnI (not destroyed)
  Sequencing primers: 5′ CMV-F; 3′ BGH reverse
Resource information
  A portion of this plasmid was derived from a plasmid made by: FKBP gene was a gift from David Austin & Fei Liu (Yale University)
Terms and licenses: Academic/Nonprofit Terms; Industry Terms: Not Available to Industry
Depositor comments: murine VH chain signal peptide followed by a HA tag and one repeat of FKBP
How to cite: Vh-HA-FKBP was a gift from Carolyn Bertozzi (Addgene plasmid # 20220 ; http://n2t.net/addgene:20220 ; RRID:Addgene_20220)
